>Addgene plasmid #209397 | pGG-GTS-TurboID | addgene full sequence | sequence record 418455 | Addgene NGS Result
GAAAACTCACGTTAAGGGATTTTGGTCATGAGATTATCAAAAAGGATCTTCACCTAGATCATCGGAAGAA
CGGCAACTAAGCTGCCGGGTTTGAAACACGGATGATCTCGCGGAGGGTAGCATGTTGATTGTAACGATGA
CAGAGCGTTGCTGCCTGTGATCAATTCGGGCACGAACCCAGTGGACATAAGCCTGTTCGGTTCGTAAGCT
GTAATGCAAGTAGCGTATGCGCTCACGCAACTGGTCCAGAACCTTGACCGAACGCAGCGGTGGTAACGGC
GCAGTGGCGGTTTTCATGGCTTGTTATGACTGTTTTTTTGGGGTACAGTCTATGCCTCGGGCATCCAAGC
AGCAAGCGCGTTACGCCGTGGGTCGATGTTTGATGTTATGGAGCAGCAACGATGTTACGCAGCAGGGCAG
TCGCCCTAAAACAAAGTTAAACATCATGGGGGAAGCGGTGATCGCCGAAGTATCGACTCAACTATCAGAG
GTAGTTGGCGTCATCGAGCGCCATCTCGAACCGACGTTGCTGGCCGTACATTTGTACGGCTCCGCAGTGG
ATGGCGGCCTGAAGCCACACAGTGATATTGATTTGCTGGTTACGGTGACCGTAAGGCTTGATGAAACAAC
GCGGCGAGCTTTGATCAACGACCTTTTGGAAACTTCGGCTTCCCCTGGAGAGAGCGAGATTCTCCGCGCT
GTAGAAGTCACCATTGTTGTGCACGACGACATCATTCCGTGGCGTTATCCAGCTAAGCGCGAACTGCAAT
TTGGAGAATGGCAGCGCAATGACATTCTTGCAGGTATCTTCGAGCCAGCCACGATCGACATTGATCTGGC
TATCTTGCTGACAAAAGCAAGAGAACATAGCGTTGCCTTGGTAGGTCCAGCGGCGGAGGAACTCTTTGAT
CCGGTTCCTGAACAGGATCTATTTGAGGCGCTAAATGAAACCTTAACGCTATGGAACTCGCCGCCCGACT
GGGCTGGCGATGAGCGAAATGTAGTGCTTACGTTGTCCCGCATTTGGTACAGCGCAGTAACCGGCAAAAT
CGCGCCGAAGGATGTCGCTGCCGACTGGGCAATGGAGCGCCTGCCGGCCCAGTATCAGCCCGTCATACTT
GAAGCTAGACAGGCTTATCTTGGACAAGAAGAAGATCGCTTGGCCTCGCGCGCAGATCAGTTGGAAGAAT
TTGTCCACTACGTGAAAGGCGAGATCACCAAGGTAGTCGGCAAATAATGTCTAGCTAGAAATTCGTTCAA
GCCGACGCCGCTTCGCGGCGCGGCTTAACTCAAGCGTTAGATGCACTAAGCACATAATTGCTCACAGCCA
AACTATCAGGTCAAGTCTGCTTTTATTATTTTTAAGCGTGCATAATAAGCCCTACACAAATTGGGAGATA
TATCATGCATGACCAAAATCCCTTAACGTGAGTTTTCGTTCCACTGAGCGTCAGACCCCGTAGAAAAGAT
CAAAGGATCTTCTGCCATTTTTGGGGTGAGGCCGTTCGCGGCCGAGGGGCGCAGCCCCTGGGGGGATGGG
AGCTCGGTGCCTTGATGTGGGCGCCGGCGGTCGAGTGGCGACGGCGCGGCTTGTCCGCGCCCTGGTAGAT
TGCCTGGCCGTAGGCCAGCCATTTTTGAGCGGCCAGCGGCCGCGATAGGCCGACGCGAAGCGGCGGGGCG
TAGGGAGCGCAGCGACCGAAGGGTAGGCGCTTTTTGCAGCTCTTCGGCTGTGCGCTGGCCAGACAGTTAT
GCACAGGCCAGGCGGGTTTTAAGAGTTTTAATAAGTTTTAAAGAGTTTTAGGCGGAAAAATCGCCTTTTT
TCTCTTTTATATCAGTCACTTACATGTGTGACCGGTTCCCAATGTACGGCTTTGGGTTCCCAATGTACGG
GTTCCGGTTCCCAATGTACGGCTTTGGGTTCCCAATGTACGTGCTATCCACAGGAAAGAAGCTTTTTCGA
CCTTTTTCCCCTGCTAGGGCAATTTGCCCTAGCATCTGCTCCGTACATTAGGAACCGGCGGATGCTTCGC
CCTCGATCAGGTTGCGGTAGCGCATGACTAGGATCGGGCCAGCCTGCCCCGCCTCCTCCTTCAAATCGTA
CTCCGGCAGGTCATTTGACCCGATCAGCTTGCGCACGGTGAAACAGAACTTCTTGAACTCTCCGGCGCTG
CCACTGCGTTCGTAGATCGTCTTGAACAACCATCTGGCTTCTGCCTTGCCTGCGGCGCGGCGTGCCAGGC
GGTAGAGAAAACGGCCGATGCCGGGATCGATCAAAAAGTAATCGGGGTGAACCGTCAGCACGTCCGGGTT
CTTGCCTTCTGTGATCTCGCGGTACATCCAATCAGCTAGCTCGATCTCGATGTACTCCGGCCGCCCGGTT
TCGCTCTTTACGATCTTGTAGCGGCTAATCAAGGCTTCACCCTCGGATACCGTCACCAGGCGGCCGTTCT
TGGCCTTCTTCGTACGCTGCATGGCAACGTGCGTGGTGTTTAACCGAATGCAGGTTTCTACCAGGTCGTC
TTTCTGCTTTCCGCCATCGGCTCGCCGGCAGAACTTGAGTACGTCCGCAACGTGTGGACGGAACACGCGG
CCGGGCTTGTCTCCCTTCCCTTCCCGGTATCGGTTCATGGATTCGGTTAGATGGGAAACCGCCATCAGTA
CCAGGTCGTAATCCCACACACTGGCCATGCCGGCCGGCCCTGCGGAAACCTCTACGTGCCCGTCTGGAAG
CTCGTAGCGGATCACCTCGCCAGCTCGTCGGTCACGCTTCGACAGACGGAAAACGGCCACGTCCATGATG
CTGCGACTATCGCGGGTGCCCACGTCATAGAGCATCGGAACGAAAAAATCTGGTTGCTCGTCGCCCTTGG
GCGGCTTCCTAATCGACGACGCACCGGCTGCCGGCGGTTGCCGGGATTCTTTGCGGATTCGATCAGCGGC
CGCTTGCCACGATTCACCGGGGCGTGCTTCTGCCTCGATGCGTTGCCGCTGGGCGGCCTGCGCGGCCTTC
AACTTCTCCACCAGGTCATCACCCAGCGCCGCGCCGATTTGTACCGGGCCGGATGGTTTGCGACCGCTCA
CGCCGATTCCTCGGGCTTGGGGGTTCCAGTGCCATTGCAGGGCCGGCAGACAACCCAGCCGCTTACGCCT
GGCCAACCGCCCGTTCCTCCACACATGGGGCATTCCACGGCGTCGGTGCCTGGTTGTTCTTGATTTTCCA
TGCCGCCTCCTTTAGCCGCTAAAATTCATCTACTCATTTATTCATTTGCTCATTTACTCTGGTAGCTGCG
CGATGTATTCAGATAGCAGCTCGGTAATGGTCTTGCCTTGGCGTACCGCGTACATCTTCAGCTTGGTGTG
ATCCTCCGCCGGCAACTGAAAGTTGACCCGCTTCATGGCTGGCGTGTCTGCCAGGCTGGCCAACGTTGCA
GCCTTGCTGCTGCGTGCGCTCGGACGGCCGGCACTTAGCGTGTTTGTGCTTTTGCTCATTTTCTCTTTAC
CTCATTAACTCAAATGAGTTTTGATTTAATTTCAGCGGCCAGCGCCTGGACCTCGCGGGCAGCGTCGCCC
TCGGGTTCTGATTCAAGAACGGTTGTGCCGGCGGCGGCAGTGCCTGGGTAGCTCACGCGCTGCGTGATAC
GGGACTCAAGAATGGGCAGCTCGTACCCGGCCAGCGCCTCGGCAACCTCACCGCCGATGCGCGTGCCTTT
GATCGCCCGCGACACGACAAAGGCCGCTTGTAGCCTTCCATCCGTGACCTCAATGCGCTGCTTAACCAGC
TCCACCAGGTCGGCGGTGGCCCATATGTCGTAAGGGCTTGGCTGCACCGGAATCAGCACGAAGTCGGCTG
CCTTGATCGCGGACACAGCCAAGTCCGCCGCCTGGGGCGCTCCGTCGATCACTACGAAGTCGCGCCGGCC
GATGGCCTTCACGTCGCGGTCAATCGTCGGGCGGTCGATGCCGACAACGGTTAGCGGTTGATCTTCCCGC
ACGGCCGCCCAATCGCGGGCACTGCCCTGGGGATCGGAATCGACTAACAGAACATCGGCCCCGGCGAGTT
GCAGGGCGCGGGCTAGATGGGTTGCGATGGTCGTCTTGCCTGACCCGCCTTTCTGGTTAAGTACAGCGAT
AACCTTCATGCGTTCCCCTTGCGTATTTGTTTATTTACTCATCGCATCATATACGCAGCGACCGCATGAC
GCAAGCTGTTTTACTCAAATACACATCACCTTTTTAGACGGCGGCGCTCGGTTTCTTCAGCGGCCAAGCT
GGCCGGCCAGGCCGCCAGCTTGGCATCAGACAAACCGGCCAGGATTTCATGCAGCCGCACGGCTGATGGG
CTGCCTGTATCGAGTGGTGATTTTGTGCCGAGCTGCCGGTCGGGGAGCTGTTGGCTGGCTGGTGGCAGGA
TATATTGTGGTGTAAACAAATTGACGCTTAGACAACTTAATAACACATTGCGGACGTTTTTAATGTACTG
GGGTGGATTACGGAAGACAATACGGCGGAGATTAGCCTTTTCAATTTCAGAAAGAATGCTAACCCACAGA
TGGTTAGAGAGGCTTACGCAGCACGACTCATCAAGACGATCTACCCGAGCAATAATCTCCAGGAAATCAA
ATACCTTCCCAAGAAGGTTAAAGATGCAGTCAAAAGATTCAGGACTAACTGCATCAAGAACACAGAGAAA
GATATATTTCTCAAGATCAGAAGTACTATTCCAGTATGGACGATTCAAGGCTTGCTTCACAAACCAAGGC
AAGTAATAGAGATTGGAGTCTCTAAAAAGGTAGTTCCCACTGAATCAAAGGCCATGGAGTCAAAGATTCA
AATAGAGGACCTAACAGAACTCGCCGTAAAGACTGGCGAACAGTTCATACAGAGTCTCTTACGACTCAAT
GACAAGAAGAAAATCTTCGTCAACATGGTGGAGCACGACACACTTGTCTACTCCAAAAATATCAAAGATA
CAGTCTCAGAAGAGCAAAGGGCAATTGAGACTTTTCAACAAAGGGTAATATCCGGAAACCTCCTCGGATT
CCATTGCCCAGCTATCTGTCACTTTATTGTGAAGATAGTGGAAAAGGAAGGTGGCTCCTACAAATGCCAT
CATTGCGATAAAGGAAAGGCCATCGTTGAAGATGCCTCTGCCGACAGTGGTCCCAAAGATGGACCCCCAC
CCACGAGGAGCATCGTGGAAAAAGAACACGTTCCAACCACGACTTCAAAGCAAGTGGATTGATGTGATAT
CTCCACTGACGTAAGGGATGACGCACAATCCCACTATCCTTCGCAAGACCCTTCCTCTATATAAGGAAGT
TCATTTCATTTGGAGAGAACACGCACCATGTCGAAATCTCTACCATATTCAGTTAAAGATATTCATTACG
ACAATGCCAAGTTCAGACATCGATCTCCTTTAAAGGTTTTTTCTCAAAGCTTGCTTACTCTTAGTACAAA
ACGCAACTACGCTAGCTGTAGCACGGGGAAGTTCCTTATATTAATACTGTTCTTTGGAGTAGCATGTCTA
ATGCTGATGAGTAAGAGTCCAAATGAATCTGGTCTTAATGAGAAAGGAAAGGTCACTTTTGTTGGGGGAC
TTAGGCTAGGGGGACTTTTGAGAAAGCCACCTAGGCTTCCACCTCGTTTATCACCTGACGAAGGACAATT
AAGAATGTACCCGTATGATGTTCCGGATTACGCTGGCTATCCCTACGACGTGCCCGACTATGCCGGGTAC
CCCTATGACGTCCCAGACTACGCAGCTAGCAAAGACAATACTGTGCCTCTGAAGCTGATCGCTCTCCTGG
CTAATGGCGAGTTCCATAGTGGCGAACAGCTGGGAGAAACCCTGGGCATGTCCAGGGCCGCTATCAACAA
GCACATTCAGACTCTGCGCGACTGGGGCGTGGACGTGTTCACCGTGCCCGGAAAGGGCTACTCTCTGCCC
GAGCCTATCCCGCTGCTGAACGCTAAACAGATTCTGGGACAGCTGGACGGCGGGAGCGTGGCAGTCCTGC
CTGTGGTAGACTCCACCAATCAGTACCTGCTGGATCGAATCGGCGAGCTGAAGAGTGGGGATGCTTGCAT
TGCAGAATATCAGCAGGCAGGGAGAGGAAGCAGAGGGAGGAAATGGTTCTCTCCTTTTGGAGCTAACCTG
TACCTGAGTATGTTTTGGCGCCTGAAGCGGGGACCAGCAGCAATCGGCCTGGGCCCGGTCATCGGAATTG
TCATGGCAGAAGCGCTGCGAAAGCTGGGAGCAGACAAGGTGCGAGTCAAATGGCCCAATGACCTGTATCT
GCAGGATAGAAAGCTGGCAGGCATCCTGGTGGAGCTGGCCGGAATAACAGGCGATGCTGCACAGATCGTC
ATTGGCGCCGGGATTAACGTGGCTATGAGGCGCGTGGAGGAAAGCGTGGTCAATCAGGGCTGGATCACAC
TGCAGGAAGCAGGGATTAACCTGGACAGGAATACTCTGGCCGCTACGCTGATCCGAGAGCTGCGGGCAGC
CCTGGAACTGTTCGAGCAGGAAGGCCTGGCTCCATATCTGCCACGGTGGGAGAAGCTGGATAACTTCATC
AATAGACCCGTGAAGCTGATCATTGGGGACAAAGAGATTTTCGGGATTAGCCGGGGGATTGATAAACAGG
GAGCCCTGCTGCTGGAACAGGACGGAGTTATCAAACCCTGGATGGGCGGAGAAATCAGTCTGCGGTCTGC
CGAAAAGTAGAAGGGCTAAGACCTAAGCTAGCCTAGAATCGATCGTTCAAACATTTGGCAATAAAGTTTC
TTAAGATTGAATCCTGTTGCCGGTCTTGCGATGATTATCATATAATTTCTGTTGAATTACGTTAAGCATG
TAATAATTAACATGTAATGCATGACGTTATTTATGAGATGGGTTTTTATGATTAGAGTCCCGCAATTATA
CATTTAATACGCGATAGAAAACAAAATATAGCGCGCAAACTAGGATAAATTATCGCGCGCGGTGTCATCT
ATGTTACTAGATCTGAGTGACCTAAGCTAGCCTAGTGTCGGGCTTGTCTTCTCTGGTTTAAACTATCAGT
GTTTGACAGGATATATTGGCGGGTAAACCTAAGAGAAAAGAGCGTTTATTAGAATAATCGGATATTTAAA
AGGGCGTGAAAAGGTTTATCCGTTCGTCCATTTGTATGTGCCAACCACAGGAACCGTAAAAAGGCCGCGT
TGCTGGCGTTTTTCCATAGGCTCCGCCCCCCTGACGAGCATCACAAAAATCGACGCTCAAGTCAGAGGTG
GCGAAACCCGACAGGACTATAAAGATACCAGGCGTTTCCCCCTGGAAGCTCCCTCGTGCGCTCTCCTGTT
CCGACCCTGCCGCTTACCGGATACCTGTCCGCCTTTCTCCCTTCGGGAAGCGTGGCGCTTTCTCATAGCT
CACGCTGTAGGTATCTCAGTTCGGTGTAGGTCGTTCGCTCCAAGCTGGGCTGTGTGCACGAACCCCCCGT
TCAGCCCGACCGCTGCGCCTTATCCGGTAACTATCGTCTTGAGTCCAACCCGGTAAGACACGACTTATCG
CCACTGGCAGCAGCCACTGGTAACAGGATTAGCAGAGCGAGGTATGTAGGCGGTGCTACAGAGTTCTTGA
AGTGGTGGCCTAACTACGGCTACACTAGAAGGACAGTATTTGGTATCTGCGCTCTGCTGAAGCCAGTTAC
CTTCGGAAAAAGAGTTGGTAGCTCTTGATCCGGCAAACAAACCACCGCTGGTAGCGGTGGTTTTTTTGTT
TGCAAGCAGCAGATTACGCGCAGAAAAAAAGGATCTCAAGAAGATCCTTTGATCTTTTCTACGGGGTCTG
ACGCTCAGTGGAAC
Features (pLannotate 1.2.2; 14 found; start..end, strand, type, name):
    184..207     +  promoter       Pc promoter (fragment): intI1 (promoter lies within the coding sequence); class 1 integron promoter
    383..439     +  CDS            GmR (fragment): gentamycin acetyltransferase; aacC1; confers resistance to gentamycin
    450..1237    +  CDS            SmR (fragment): aminoglycoside adenylyltransferase (Murphy, 1985); aadA; confers resistance to spectinomycin and streptomycin
   1482..1542    -  rep_origin     oriV (fragment): incP origin of replication
   1748..1942    -  rep_origin     pVS1 oriV: origin of replication for the Pseudomonas plasmid pVS1 (Heeb et al., 2000)
   2008..3081    -  CDS            pVS1 RepA: replication protein from the Pseudomonas plasmid pVS1 (Heeb et al., 2000)
   3510..4139    -  CDS            pVS1 StaA: stability protein from the Pseudomonas plasmid pVS1 (Heeb et al., 2000)
   4403..4427    +  misc_feature   LB T-DNA repeat: left border repeat from nopaline C58 T-DNA
   4996..5337    +  promoter       CaMV 35S promoter: strong constitutive promoter from cauliflower mosaic virus
   5348..5674    +  CDS            MNS3 (fragment): MNS3_ARATH - Experimental evidence at protein level: Swiss-Prot protein existence level 1. Class I alpha-mannosidase essential for early N-glycan processing. Removes preferentially alpha-1,2-linked mannose residues from Man(9)GlcNAc(2) to produce Man(8)GlcNAc(2). Involved in root development and cell wall biosynthesis. From Arabidopsis thaliana (Mouse-ear cress).
   5771..6727    +  CDS            TurboID: mutant of the E. coli biotin ligase BioID engineered for improved catalytic efficiency (Branon et al., 2018)
   6761..7013    +  terminator     NOS terminator: nopaline synthase terminator and poly(A) signal
   7074..7098    +  misc_feature   RB T-DNA repeat: right border repeat from nopaline C58 T-DNA
   7221..7809    -  rep_origin     ori: high-copy-number ColE1/pMB1/pBR322/pUC origin of replication
