[The description below was written by a language model from this plasmid's Addgene catalogue record and pLannotate feature annotations shown in this document.]
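Description:
pGG-GTS-TurboID is a plant expression binary vector of about 7.9 kb built on the Golden Gate LII alpha F1-2 backbone and intended for transient expression in planta, with Nicotiana benthamiana being the host named in the associated toolbox. It carries a high-copy ColE1/pUC-type origin for propagation in E. coli. It also carries the pVS1 replication module (oriV, RepA and the StaA stability protein), a broad-host-range system commonly used to maintain binary vectors in Agrobacterium. Bacterial selection is by spectinomycin, conferred by an aadA aminoglycoside adenylyltransferase gene. Short annotated fragments of an integron Pc promoter, a gentamicin resistance gene and an incP oriV appear to be backbone remnants. No plant selectable marker is annotated within the T-DNA, which fits the stated transient-expression purpose.

Between the nopaline-type left and right T-DNA border repeats lies a single expression cassette. The constitutive CaMV 35S promoter drives a Golgi targeting sequence taken from Arabidopsis thaliana alpha-mannosidase 3 (MNS3, AT1G30000), fused to a 3xHA tag and TurboID, and the cassette ends with the NOS terminator. The 3xHA tag is not separately annotated, but a gap between the MNS3 fragment and TurboID is consistent with the recorded insert. TurboID is an engineered E. coli BirA biotin ligase with high catalytic efficiency that biotinylates nearby proteins. The copy here carries a silent C249A nucleotide change that leaves the protein sequence unaltered. Anchoring the ligase at the Golgi supports proximity labeling assays, for example to survey Golgi-resident proteins or to provide a compartment-specific control, while the HA tag allows detection of the fusion.
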