Addgene plasmid #209397: pGG-GTS-TurboID
Purpose: Transiently expressing TurboID fused with a Golgi targeting sequence (GTS) in planta
Depositing lab: Rosa Lozano-Durán. Depositing organization: Center for Plant Molecular Biology (ZMBP). Publication: The Ti-TAN plasmid toolbox for TurboID-based proximity labeling assays in Nicotiana benthamiana. Tan H, Zhou Y, Dinius E, Lozano-Duran R. J Integr Plant Biol. 2024 Jan 31. doi: 10.1111/jipb.13610. PubMed 38294100.
Backbone
  Vector backbone: LII alpha F1-2
  Backbone manufacturer: Parniske lab
  Vector type: Plant Expression
Growth in bacteria
  Bacterial resistance: Spectinomycin, 50 μg/mL
  Growth temperature: 37°C
  Growth strain: DH5alpha
  Copy number: High Copy
Gene/Insert
  Gene/Insert name: GTS-3XHA-TurboID
  Species: (TurboID) BirA from E. coli. GTS is from ALPHA-MANNOSIDASE 3 (AT1G30000) .
  Mutation: TurboID gene sequence C249A
  Promoter: Cauliflower mosaic virus (CaMV) 35S promoter
  Cloning method: Unknown
  Sequencing primers: 5′ 35S promoter; 3′ ACCGCGCGCGATAATTTAT
Terms and licenses: Academic/Nonprofit Terms; Industry Terms: Not Available to Industry
Depositor comments: 3XHA-TurboID sequence was amplified from 3xHA-TurboID-NLS_pCDNA3 (Addgene#107171). The 249th nucleotide cytosine (C) of TurboID was changed to adenine (A) without affecting the TurboID protein sequence.
How to cite: pGG-GTS-TurboID was a gift from Rosa Lozano-Durán (Addgene plasmid # 209397 ; http://n2t.net/addgene:209397 ; RRID:Addgene_209397)
